>Addgene plasmid #130025 | pRDAX-546 N-Tag Venus210[1] L32 Tln1(rod) EBPF2 | depositor full sequence | sequence record 249403 | Full Sequence
GCCTGCCTCCAGGCCTCAATATTGGCCATTAGCCATATTATTCATTGGTTATATAGCATAAATCAATATT
GGCTATTGGCCATTGCATACGTTGTATCTATATCATAATATGTACATTTATATTGGCTCATGTCCAATAT
GACCGCCATGTTGGCATTGATTATTGACTAGTTATTAATAGTAATCAATTACGGGGTCATTAGTTCATAG
CCCATATATGGAGTTCCGCGTTACATAACTTACGGTAAATGGCCCGCCTGGCTGACCGCCCAACGACCCC
CGCCCATTGACGTCAATAATGACGTATGTTCCCATAGTAACGCCAATAGGGACTTTCCATTGACGTCAAT
GGGTGGAGTATTTACGGTAAACTGCCCACTTGGCAGTACATCAAGTGTATCATATGCCAAGTCCGCCCCC
TATTGACGTCAATGACGGTAAATGGCCCGCCTGGCATTATGCCCAGTACATGACCTTACGGGACTTTCCT
ACTTGGCAGTACATCTACGTATTAGTCATCGCTATTACCATGGTGATGCGGTTTTGGCAGTACACCAATG
GGCGTGGATAGCGGTTTGACTCACGGGGATTTCCAAGTCTCCACCCCATTGACGTCAATGGGAGTTTGTT
TTGGCACCAAAATCAACGGGACTTTCCAAAATGTCGTAATAACCCCGCCCCGTTGACGCAAATGGGCGGT
AGGCGTGTACGGTGGGAGGTCTATATAAGCAGAGCTCGTTTAGTGAACCGTCAGATCACTAGAAGCTTTA
TTGCGGTAGTTTATCACAGTTAAATTGCTAACGCAGTCAGTGCTTCTGACACAACAGTCTCGAACTTAAG
CTGCAGAAGTTGGTCGTGAGGCACTGGGCAGGTAAGTATCAAGGTTACAAGACAGGTTTAAGGAGACCAA
TAGAAACTGGGCTTGTCGAGACAGAGAAGACTCTTGCGTTTCTGATAGGCACCTATTGGTCTTACTGACA
TCCACTTTGCCTTTCTCTCCACAGGTGTCCACTCCCAGGCCACCATGGTGTCAAAGGGAGAAGAGTTGTT
TACCGGTGTTGTTCCCATACTGGTGGAACTGGATGGTGACGTCAATGGACACAAGTTTAGCGTTTCTGGC
GAAGGAGAAGGCGATGCTACCTATGGCAAACTGACCCTCAAACTGATCTGTACGACTGGAAAGTTGCCTG
TACCTTGGCCAACACTGGTCACAACCTTGGGCTATGGGCTGCAATGCTTTGCCCGTTATCCTGATCACAT
GAAGCAACATGACTTCTTTAAGTCTGCTATGCCAGAGGGATATGTGCAGGAACGGACTATCTTCTTCAAG
GACGACGGCAACTACAAGACGAGAGCTGAGGTGAAATTTGAGGGTGACACACTGGTGAATCGCATAGAGC
TGAAAGGCATCGACTTCAAAGAAGATGGGAATATTCTCGGGCATAAACTCGAGTACAACTACAATTCCCA
CAACGTGTACATCACTGCCGATAAGCAGAAGAATGGGATTAAGGCGAACTTCAAGATCCGACACAACATC
GAGGATGGTGGGGTCCAGCTTGCCGACCATTATCAGCAGAACACACCCATTGGGGATGGACCAGTCCTGT
TGCCGGATAACCACTACCTCAGTTACCAGAGCAAACTGTCCAAAGACGTGGGTGGCGGAGGGAGCGAAGG
CGGCGGATCCGGAGGGCCTGGCTCTGGCGGAGAGGGGAGCGCTGGAGGCGGGTCAGCCGGTGGTGGGAGT
GCTGTGTCTGGTATCATTGCTGACCTCGACACCACCATCATGTTCGCTACTGCTGGCACACTTAACCGTG
AGGGTGCTGAAACTTTTGCTGACCACCGGGAGGGTATCTTAAAGACAGCAAAGGTTCTTGTGGAGGACAC
CAAGGTCCTAGTGCAGAATGCAGCTGGGAGCCAGGAGAAGTTGGCACAAGCCGCCCAGTCCTCCGTGGCC
ACCATTACCCGCCTCGCTGATGTGGTCAAGCTCGGTGCAGCCAGCCTAGGAGCCGAAGACCCTGAAACTC
AGGTGGTGCTGATCAATGCAGTAAAGGACGTAGCCAAGGCCCTGGGTGACCTCATCAGCGCTACGAAGGC
TGCAGCGGGCAAAGTTGGGGATGACCCTGCAGTGTGGCAGCTCAAGAACTCTGCCAAGGTGATGGTGACC
AATGTGACATCATTGCTCAAGACAGTGAAGGCTGTGGAAGATGAGGCCACCAAAGGCACACGGGCCCTAG
AGGCAACCACAGAGCACATACGTCAGGAACTGGCGGTCTTCTGTTCCCCAGAGCCACCTGCCAAGACCTC
TACCCCTGAAGACTTCATCCGAATGACCAAGGGTATTACTATGGCAACAGCCAAAGCCGTTGCTGCTGGC
AATTCCTGTCGACAGGAAGATGTCATTGCCACAGCCAATCTGAGCCGACGGGCTATTGCGGACATGCTTC
GGGCTTGCAAGGAAGCAGCTTTCCACCCAGAAGTGGCGCCTGATGTACGGCTCCGAGCCCTGCACTATGG
CCGGGAGTGTGCCAATGGTTACCTGGAACTGCTGGACCACGTGCTGCTGACCCTTCAGAAGCCAAACCCA
GACCTGAAGCAGCAGCTAACTGGACACTCAAAGCGGGTTGCTGGCTCTGTGACTGAGCTCATCCAGGCTG
CTGAAGCCATGAAAGGAACAGAGTGGGTGGACCCAGAGGACCCTACTGTCATTGCTGAGAATGAGCTCTT
GGGAGCCGCAGCCGCCATCGAGGCTGCAGCCAAGAAGCTGGAGCAGCTGAAGCCCAGGGCCAAACCCAAG
GAGGCGGATGAGTCCTTGAACTTTGAGGAACAATAAGAATTCAGATCCGCCCCTCTCCCTCCCCCCCCCC
TAACGTTACTGGCCGAAGCCGCTTGGAATAAGGCCGGTGTGCGTTTGTCTATATGTTATTTTCCACCATA
TTGCCGTCTTTTGGCAATGTGAGGGCCCGGAAACCTGGCCCTGTCTTCTTGACGAGCATTCCTAGGGGTC
TTTCCCCTCTCGCCAAAGGAATGCAAGGTCTGTTGAATGTCGTGAAGGAAGCAGTTCCTCTGGTAGCTTC
TTGAAGACAAACAACGTCTGTAGCGACCCTTTGCAGGCAGCGGAACCCCCCACCTGGCGACAGGTGCCTC
TGCGGCCAAAAGCCACGTGTATAAGATACACCTGCAAAGGCGGCACAACCCCAGTGCCACGTTGTGAGTT
GGATAGTTGTGGAAAGAGTCAAATGGCTCTCCTCAAGCGTATTCAACAAGGGGCTGAAGGATGCCCAGAA
GGTACCCCATTGTATGGGATCTGATCTGGGGCCTCGGTACACATGCTTTACATGTGTTTAGTCGAGGTTA
AAAAAACGTCTAGGCCCCCCGAACCACGGGGACGTGGTTTTCCTTTGAAAAACACGATGATAATATGGCC
ACAACCATGGTGAGCAAGGGCGAGGAGCTGTTCACCGGGGTGGTGCCCATCCTGGTCGAGCTGGACGGCG
ACGTAAACGGCCACAAGTTCAGCGTGAGGGGCGAGGGCGAGGGCGATGCCACCAACGGCAAGCTGACCCT
GAAGTTCATCTGCACCACCGGCAAGCTGCCCGTGCCCTGGCCCACCCTCGTGACCACCCTGAGCCACGGC
GTGCAGTGCTTCGCCCGCTACCCCGACCACATGAAGCAGCACGACTTCTTCAAGTCCGCCATGCCCGAAG
GCTACGTCCAGGAGCGCACCATCTTCTTCAAGGACGACGGCACCTACAAGACCCGCGCCGAGGTGAAGTT
CGAGGGCGACACCCTGGTGAACCGCATCGAGCTGAAGGGCGTCGACTTCAAGGAGGACGGCAACATCCTG
GGGCACAAGCTGGAGTACAACTTCAACAGCCACAACATCTATATCATGGCCGTCAAGCAGAAGAACGGCA
TCAAGGTGAACTTCAAGATCCGCCACAACGTGGAGGACGGCAGCGTGCAGCTCGCCGACCACTACCAGCA
GAACACCCCCATCGGCGACGGCCCCGTGCTGCTGCCCGACAGCCACTACCTGAGCACCCAGTCCGTGCTG
AGCAAAGACCCCAACGAGAAGCGCGATCACATGGTCCTGCTGGAGTTCCGCACCGCCGCCGGGATCACTC
TCGGCATGGACGAGCTGTACAAGTAAACCGGTGCTCGAGGTACCGATGAATAGCTAAGGTCGAGGCCGCA
GGTAAGTATCAAGGTTACAAGACAGGTTTAAGGAGACCAATAGAAACTGGGCTTGTCGAGACAGAGAAGA
CTCTTGCGTTTCTGATAGGCACCTATTGGTCTTACTGACATCCACTTTGCCTTTCTCTCCACAGGTGTCG
ACAATCAACCTCTGGATTACAAAATTTGTGAAAGATTGACTGGTATTCTTAACTATGTTGCTCCTTTTAC
GCTATGTGGATACGCTGCTTTAATGCCTTTGTATCATGCTATTGCTTCCCGTATGGCTTTCATTTTCTCC
TCCTTGTATAAATCCTGGTTGCTGTCTCTTTATGAGGAGTTGTGGCCCGTTGTCAGGCAACGTGGCGTGG
TGTGCACTGTGTTTGCTGACGCAACCCCCACTGGTTGGGGCATTGCCACCACCTGTCAGCTCCTTTCCGG
GACTTTCGCTTTCCCCCTCCCTATTGCCACGGCGGAACTCATCGCCGCCTGCCTTGCCCGCTGCTGGACA
GGGGCTCGGCTGTTGGGCACTGACAATTCCGTGGTGTTGTCGGGGAAGCTGACGTCCTTTCCATGGCTGC
TCGCCTGTGTTGCCACCTGGATTCTGCGCGGGACGTCCTTCTGCTACGTCCCTTCGGCCCTCAATCCAGC
GGACCTTCCTTCCCGCGGCCTGCTGCCGGCTCTGCGGCCTCTTCCGCGTCTTCGCCTTCGCCCTCAGACG
AGTCGGATCTCCCTTTGGGCCGCCTCCCCGCCTGGAATTCGAGCTCGGTACGATCAGCCTCGACTGTGCC
TTCTAGTTGCCAGCCATCTGTTGTTTGCCCCTCCCCCGTGCCTTCCTTGACCCTGGAAGGTGCCACTCCC
ACTGTCCTTTCCTAATAAAATGAGGAAATTGCATCGCATTGTCTGAGTAGGTGTCATTCTATTCTGGGGG
GTGGGGTGGGGCAGGACAGCAAGGGGGAGGATTGGGAAGACAATAGCCCAGCTTTTGTTCCCTTTAGTGA
GGGTTAATTGCGCGCTTGGCGTAATCATGGTCATAGCTGTTTCCTGTGTGAAATTGTTATCCGCTAATTC
ACTCCTCAGGTGCAGGCTGCCTATCAGAAGGTGGTGGCTGGTGTGGCCAATGCCCTGGCTCACAAATACC
ACTGAGATCTTTTTCCCTCTGCCAAAAATTATGGGGACATCATGAAGCCCCTTGAGCATCTGACTTCTGG
CTAATAAAGGAAATTTATTTTCATTGCAATAGTGTGTTGGAATTTTTTGTGTCTCTCACTCGGAAGGACA
TATGGGAGGGCAAATCATTTAAAACATCAGAATGAGTATTTGGTTTAGAGTTTGGCAACATATGCCCATA
TGCTGGCTGCCATGAACAAAGGTTGGCTATAAAGAGGTCATCAGTATATGAAACAGCCCCCTGCTGTCCA
TTCCTTATTCCATAGAAAAGCCTTGACTTGAGGTTAGATTTTTTTTATATTTTGTTTTGTGTTATTTTTT
TCTTTAACATCCCTAAAATTTTCCTTACATGTTTTACTAGCCAGATTTTTCCTCCTCTCCTGACTACTCC
CAGTCATAGCTGTCCCTCTTCTCTTATGGAGATCGGCCGGCCGCCGGCGTCGACGCGCGCGGCCGCGGCG
CGCCGTTGCTGGCGTTTTTCCATAGGCTCCGCCCCCCTGACGAGCATCACAAAAATCGACGCTCAAGTCA
GAGGTGGCGAAACCCGACAGGACTATAAAGATACCAGGCGTTTCCCCCTGGAAGCTCCCTCGTGCGCTCT
CCTGTTCCGACCCTGCCGCTTACCGGATACCTGTCCGCCTTTCTCCCTTCGGGAAGCGTGGCGCTTTCTC
ATAGCTCACGCTGTAGGTATCTCAGTTCGGTGTAGGTCGTTCGCTCCAAGCTGGGCTGTGTGCACGAACC
CCCCGTTCAGCCCGACCGCTGCGCCTTATCCGGTAACTATCGTCTTGAGTCCAACCCGGTAAGACACGAC
TTATCGCCACTGGCAGCAGCCACTGGTAACAGGATTAGCAGAGCGAGGTATGTAGGCGGTGCTACAGAGT
TCTTGAAGTGGTGGCCTAACTACGGCTACACTAGAAGAACAGTATTTGGTATCTGCGCTCTGCTGAAGCC
AGTTACCTTCGGAAAAAGAGTTGGTAGCTCTTGATCCGGCAAACAAACCACCGCTGGTAGCGGTGGTTTT
TTTGTTTGCAAGCAGCAGATTACGCGCAGAAAAAAAGGATCTCAAGAAGATCCTTTGATCTTTTCTACGG
GGTCTGACGCTCAGTGGAACGAAAACTCACGTTAAGGGATTTTGGTCATGAGATTATCAAAAAGGATCTT
CACCTAGATCCTTTTAAATTAAAAATGAAGTTTTAAATCAATCTAAAGTATATATGAGTAAACTTGGTCT
GACAGTTACCAATGCTTAATCAGTGAGGCACCTATCTCAGCGATCTGTCTATTTCGTTCATCCATAGTTG
CCTGACTCCCCGTCGTGTAGATAACTACGATACGGGAGGGCTTACCATCTGGCCCCAGTGCTGCAATGAT
ACCGCGAGACCCACGCTCACCGGCTCCAGATTTATCAGCAATAAACCAGCCAGCCGGAAGGGCCGAGCGC
AGAAGTGGTCCTGCAACTTTATCCGCCTCCATCCAGTCTATTAATTGTTGCCGGGAAGCTAGAGTAAGTA
GTTCGCCAGTTAATAGTTTGCGCAACGTTGTTGCCATTGCTACAGGCATCGTGGTGTCACGCTCGTCGTT
TGGTATGGCTTCATTCAGCTCCGGTTCCCAACGATCAAGGCGAGTTACATGATCCCCCATGTTGTGCAAA
AAAGCGGTTAGCTCCTTCGGTCCTCCGATCGTTGTCAGAAGTAAGTTGGCCGCAGTGTTATCACTCATGG
TTATGGCAGCACTGCATAATTCTCTTACTGTCATGCCATCCGTAAGATGCTTTTCTGTGACTGGTGAGTA
CTCAACCAAGTCATTCTGAGAATAGTGTATGCGGCGACCGAGTTGCTCTTGCCCGGCGTCAATACGGGAT
AATACCGCGCCACATAGCAGAACTTTAAAAGTGCTCATCATTGGAAAACGTTCTTCGGGGCGAAAACTCT
CAAGGATCTTACCGCTGTTGAGATCCAGTTCGATGTAACCCACTCGTGCACCCAACTGATCTTCAGCATC
TTTTACTTTCACCAGCGTTTCTGGGTGAGCAAAAACAGGAAGGCAAAATGCCGCAAAAAAGGGAATAAGG
GCGACACGGAAATGTTGAATACTCATACTCTTCCTTTTTCAATATTATTGAAGCATTTATCAGGGTTATT
GTCTCATGAGCGGATACATATTTGAATGTATTTAGAAAAATAAACAAATAGGGGTTCCGCGCACATTTCC
CCGAAAAGTGCCACCTGACGTCTAAGAAACCATTATTATCATGACATTAACCTATAAAAATAGGCGTATC
ACGAGGCCCTTTCGTCTACGCGCGCGCCGGCGGCGCGCCGTCGACGGCCGGCCGCGGCCGC
Features (pLannotate 1.2.2; 17 found; start..end, strand, type, name):
    155..532     +  enhancer       CMV enhancer: human cytomegalovirus immediate early enhancer
    534..733     +  promoter       CMV promoter: human cytomegalovirus (CMV) immediate early promoter
    872..1004    +  intron         chimeric intron: chimera between introns from human β-globin and immunoglobulin heavy chain genes
   1025..1657    +  CDS            mVenus (fragment): mVenus is a basic (constitutively fluorescent) yellow fluorescent protein published in 2006, derived from Aequorea victoria. It is reported to be a rapidly-maturing monomer with moderate acid sensitivity.
   1754..2833    +  CDS            Tln1 (fragment): TLN1_MOUSE - Also known as Tln. Experimental evidence at protein level: Swiss-Prot protein existence level 1. Probably involved in connections of major cytoskeletal structures to the plasma membrane. High molecular weight cytoskeletal protein concentrated at regions of cell-substratum contact and, in lymphocytes, at cell-cell contacts. From Mus musculus (Mouse).
   2850..3436    +  misc_feature   IRES2: internal ribosome entry site (IRES) of the encephalomyocarditis virus (EMCV)
   3437..4156    +  CDS            EBFP2: enhanced blue variant of GFP (Ai et al., 2007) mammalian codon-optimized
   4202..4334    +  intron         chimeric intron: chimera between introns from human β-globin and immunoglobulin heavy chain genes
   4343..4931    +  misc_feature   WPRE: woodchuck hepatitis virus posttranscriptional regulatory element
   4935..4951    +  misc_feature   MCS (fragment): pUC18/19 multiple cloning site
   4964..5075    +  polyA_signal   bGH poly(A) signal: bovine growth hormone polyadenylation signal
   5171..5189    -  promoter       T3 promoter: promoter for bacteriophage T3 RNA polymerase
   5248..5322    +  CDS            HBB (fragment): HBB_PONPY - Experimental evidence at transcript level: Swiss-Prot protein existence level 2. Involved in oxygen transport from the lung to the various peripheral tissues. From Pongo pygmaeus (Bornean orangutan).
   5393..5448    +  polyA_signal   β-globin poly(A) signal: rabbit β-globin polyadenylation signal (Gil and Proudfoot, 1987)
   5827..6415    -  rep_origin     ori: high-copy-number ColE1/pMB1/pBR322/pUC origin of replication
   6586..7446    -  CDS            AmpR: β-lactamase; bla; confers resistance to ampicillin, carbenicillin, and related antibiotics
   7447..7551    -  promoter       AmpR promoter: bla
