[The description below was written by a language model from this plasmid's Addgene catalogue record and pLannotate feature annotations shown in this document.]
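Description:
pRDAX-546 N-Tag Venus210[1] L32 Tln1(rod) EBPF2 is a custom-built mammalian expression plasmid of about 7.7 kb designed for protein–protein interaction assays based on bimolecular or trimolecular fluorescence complementation (BiFC/TriFC). It is maintained in E. coli through a high-copy ColE1/pUC-type origin and is selected with ampicillin via a β-lactamase gene under its native promoter. No mammalian selection marker is annotated, which is consistent with transient transfection, although the record does not say so.

The expression unit is driven by the human CMV immediate-early enhancer and promoter, followed by a chimeric β-globin/immunoglobulin intron that promotes efficient processing of the transcript. The first open reading frame starts with an N-terminal fragment of Venus (annotated as a partial mVenus; the name suggests a split at about residue 210). A short unannotated gap, presumably the "L32" linker in the name, separates it from a fragment of mouse talin-1 corresponding to part of the rod domain. On its own this Venus fragment should be non-fluorescent. Yellow fluorescence is expected only when the talin fusion is brought close to a partner protein carrying the complementary Venus fragment(s).

Downstream, an EMCV IRES allows translation of EBFP2 from the same mRNA. This gives an independent blue fluorescent readout that identifies transfected cells and allows the complementation signal to be normalised to expression level. The 3′ region contains a second copy of the chimeric intron, a WPRE to enhance transcript stability and expression, and a bovine growth hormone polyadenylation signal. A residual β-globin fragment with a rabbit β-globin poly(A) signal and a T3 promoter lie further downstream. The cloning sites used for the insert are not recorded.
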