Addgene plasmid #130025: pRDAX-546 N-Tag Venus210[1] L32 Tln1(rod) EBPF2
Purpose: PPI (BiFC/TriFC) assay vector
Depositing lab: Gary Lewin. Depositing organization: Max-Delbrueck-Centrum fuer Molekulare Medizin (MDC).
Backbone
  Vector backbone: custom built
  Vector type: Mammalian Expression
Growth in bacteria
  Bacterial resistance: Ampicillin, 100 μg/mL
  Growth temperature: 37°C
  Growth strain: DH5alpha
  Copy number: High Copy
Gene/Insert
  Gene/Insert name: Tln1 rod
  Species: M. musculus (mouse)
  Cloning method: Restriction Enzyme; 5′ cloning site unknown (unknown if destroyed); 3′ cloning site unknown (unknown if destroyed)
Terms and licenses: Academic/Nonprofit Terms; Industry Terms: Not Available to Industry
How to cite: pRDAX-546 N-Tag Venus210[1] L32 Tln1(rod) EBPF2 was a gift from Gary Lewin (Addgene plasmid # 130025 ; http://n2t.net/addgene:130025 ; RRID:Addgene_130025)
